>Addgene plasmid #214309 | pMSCV-Myc-Caspase-4_K356D | addgene full sequence | sequence record 422628 | Addgene NGS Result
ATGAAAGACCCCACCTGTAGGTTTGGCAAGCTAGCTTAAGTAACGCCATTTTGCAAGGCATGGAAAATAC
ATAACTGAGAATAGAGAAGTTCAGATCAAGGTTAGGAACAGAGAGACAGCAGAATATGGGCCAAACAGGA
TATCTGTGGTAAGCAGTTCCTGCCCCGGCTCAGGGCCAAGAACAGATGGTCCCCAGATGCGGTCCCGCCC
TCAGCAGTTTCTAGAGAACCATCAGATGTTTCCAGGGTGCCCCAAGGACCTGAAATGACCCTGTGCCTTA
TTTGAACTAACCAATCAGTTCGCTTCTCGCTTCTGTTCGCGCGCTTCTGCTCCCCGAGCTCAATAAAAGA
GCCCACAACCCCTCACTCGGCGCGCCAGTCCTCCGATAGACTGCGTCGCCCGGGTACCCGTATTCCCAAT
AAAGCCTCTTGCTGTTTGCATCCGAATCGTGGACTCGCTGATCCTTGGGAGGGTCTCCTCAGATTGATTG
ACTGCCCACCTCGGGGGTCTTTCATTTGGAGGTTCCACCGAGATTTGGAGACCCCTGCCCAGGGACCACC
GACCCCCCCGCCGGGAGGTAAGCTGGCCAGCGGTCGTTTCGTGTCTGTCTCTGTCTTTGTGCGTGTTTGT
GCCGGCATCTAATGTTTGCGCCTGCGTCTGTACTAGTTAGCTAACTAGCTCTGTATCTGGCGGACCCGTG
GTGGAACTGACGAGTTCTGAACACCCGGCCGCAACCCTGGGAGACGTCCCAGGGACTTTGGGGGCCGTTT
TTGTGGCCCGACCTGAGGAAGGGAGTCGATGTGGAATCCGACCCCGTCAGGATATGTGGTTCTGGTAGGA
GACGAGAACCTAAAACAGTTCCCGCCTCCGTCTGAATTTTTGCTTTCGGTTTGGAACCGAAGCCGCGCGT
CTTGTCTGCTGCAGCGCTGCAGCATCGTTCTGTGTTGTCTCTGTCTGACTGTGTTTCTGTATTTGTCTGA
AAATTAGGGCCAGACTGTTACCACTCCCTTAAGTTTGACCTTAGGTCACTGGAAAGATGTCGAGCGGATC
GCTCACAACCAGTCGGTAGATGTCAAGAAGAGACGTTGGGTTACCTTCTGCTCTGCAGAATGGCCAACCT
TTAACGTCGGATGGCCGCGAGACGGCACCTTTAACCGAGACCTCATCACCCAGGTTAAGATCAAGGTCTT
TTCACCTGGCCCGCATGGACACCCAGACCAGGTCCCCTACATCGTGACCTGGGAAGCCTTGGCTTTTGAC
CCCCCTCCCTGGGTCAAGCCCTTTGTACACCCTAAGCCTCCGCCTCCTCTTCCTCCATCCGCCCCGTCTC
TCCCCCTTGAACCTCCTCGTTCGACCCCGCCTCGATCCTCCCTTTATCCAGCCCTCACTCCTTCTCTAGG
CGCCGGAATTAGATCTCTCGAGATCGATGCGGCCGCGCCACCATGGAACAAAAACTCATCTCAGAAGAGG
ATCTGATGGCAGAAGGCAACCACAGAAAAAAGCCACTTAAGGTGTTGGAATCCCTGGGCAAAGATTTCCT
CACTGGTGTTTTGGATAACTTGGTGGAACAAAATGTACTGAACTGGAAGGAAGAGGAAAAAAAGAAATAT
TACGATGCTAAAACTGAAGACAAAGTTCGGGTCATGGCAGACTCTATGCAAGAGAAGCAACGTATGGCAG
GACAAATGCTTCTTCAAACCTTTTTTAACATAGACCAAATATCCCCCAATAAAAAAGCTCATCCGAATAT
GGAGGCTGGACCACCTGAGTCAGGAGAATCTACAGATGCCCTCAAGCTTTGTCCTCATGAAGAATTCCTG
AGACTATGTAAAGAAAGAGCTGAAGAGATCTATCCAATAAAGGAGAGAAACAACCGCACACGCCTGGCTC
TCATCATATGCAATACAGAGTTTGACCATCTGCCTCCGAGGAATGGAGCTGACTTTGACATCACAGGGAT
GAAGGAGCTACTTGAGGGTCTGGACTATAGTGTAGATGTAGAAGAGAATCTGACAGCCAGGGATATGGAG
TCAGCGCTGAGGGCATTTGCTACCAGACCAGAGCACAAGTCCTCTGACAGCACATTCTTGGTACTCATGT
CTCATGGCATCCTGGAGGGAATCTGCGGAACTGTGCATGATGAGAAAAAACCAGATGTGCTGCTTTATGA
CACCATCTTCCAGATATTCAACAACCGCAACTGCCTCAGTCTGAAGGACAAACCCAAGGTCATCATTGTC
CAGGCCTGCAGAGGTGCAAACCGTGGGGAACTGTGGGTCAGAGACTCTCCAGCATCCTTGGAAGTGGCCT
CTTCACAGTCATCTGAGAACCTGGAGGAAGATGCTGTTTACAAGACCCACGTGGAGAAGGACTTCATTGC
TTTCTGCTCTTCAACGCCACACAACGTGTCCTGGAGAGACAGCACAATGGGCTCTATCTTCATCACACAA
CTCATCACATGCTTCCAGAAATATTCTTGGTGCTGCCACCTAGAGGAAGTATTTCGGAAGGTACAGCAAT
CATTTGAAACTCCAAGGGCCGATGCTCAAATGCCCACCATAGAACGACTGTCCATGACAAGATATTTCTA
CCTCTTTCCTGGCAATTGAGTCGACGGTATCGATAAGCTTGATATCGAATTCCGCCCCCCCCCCTAACGT
TACTGGCCGAAGCCGCTTGGAATAAGGCCGGTGTGCGTTTGTCTATATGTTATTTTCCACCATATTGCCG
TCTTTTGGCAATGTGAGGGCCCGGAAACCTGGCCCTGTCTTCTTGACGAGCATTCCTAGGGGTCTTTCCC
CTCTCGCCAAAGGAATGCAAGGTCTGTTGAATGTCGTGAAGGAAGCAGTTCCTCTGGAAGCTTCTTGAAG
ACAAACAACGTCTGTAGCGACCCTTTGCAGGCAGCGGAACCCCCCACCTGGCGACAGGTGCCTCTGCGGC
CAAAAGCCACGTGTATAAGATACACCTGCAAAGGCGGCACAACCCCAGTGCCACGTTGTGAGTTGGATAG
TTGTGGAAAGAGTCAAATGGCTCTCCTCAAGCGTATTCAACAAGGGGCTGAAGGATGCCCAGAAGGTACC
CCATTGTATGGGATCTGATCTGGGGCCTCGGTGCACATGCTTTACATGTGTTTAGTCGAGGTTAAAAAAA
CGTCTAGGCCCCCCGAACCACGGGGACGTGGTTTTCCTTTGAAAAACACGATGATAATATGGCCACAACC
ATGGTGAGCAAGGGCGAGGAGCTGTTCACCGGGGTGGTGCCCATCCTGGTCGAGCTGGACGGCGACGTAA
ACGGCCACAAGTTCAGCGTGTCTGGCGAGGGCGAGGGCGATGCCACCTACGGCAAGCTGACCCTGAAGTT
CATCTGCACCACCGGCAAGCTGCCCGTGCCCTGGCCCACCCTCGTGACCACCCTGACCTACGGCGTGCAG
TGCTTCAGCCGCTACCCCGACCACATGAAGCAGCACGACTTCTTCAAGTCCGCCATGCCCGAAGGCTACG
TCCAGGAGCGCACCATCTTCTTCAAGGACGACGGCAACTACAAGACCCGCGCCGAGGTGAAGTTCGAGGG
CGACACCCTGGTGAACCGCATCGAGCTGAAGGGCATCGACTTCAAGGAGGACGGCAACATCCTGGGGCAC
AAGCTGGAGTACAACTACAACAGCCACAACGTCTATATCATGGCCGACAAGCAGAAGAACGGCATCAAGG
CGAACTTCAAGATCCGCCACAACATCGAGGACGGCAGCGTGCAGCTCGCCGACCACTACCAGCAGAACAC
CCCCATCGGCGACGGCCCCGTGCTGCTGCCCGACAACCACTACCTGAGCACCCAGTCCGCCCTGAGCAAA
GACCCCAACGAGAAGCGCGATCACATGGTCCTGCTGGAGTTCGTGACCGCCGCCGGGATCACTCTCGGCA
TGGACGAGCTGTACAAGTAATGAATTAATTAAGAATTCGATAAAATAAAAGATTTTATTTAGTCTCCAGA
AAAAGGGGGGAATGAAAGACCCCACCTGTAGGTTTGGCAAGCTAGCTTAAGTAACGCCATTTTGCAAGGC
ATGGAAAATACATAACTGAGAATAGAGAAGTTCAGATCAAGGTTAGGAACAGAGAGACAGCAGAATATGG
GCCAAACAGGATATCTGTGGTAAGCAGTTCCTGCCCCGGCTCAGGGCCAAGAACAGATGGTCCCCAGATG
CGGTCCCGCCCTCAGCAGTTTCTAGAGAACCATCAGATGTTTCCAGGGTGCCCCAAGGACCTGAAATGAC
CCTGTGCCTTATTTGAACTAACCAATCAGTTCGCTTCTCGCTTCTGTTCGCGCGCTTCTGCTCCCCGAGC
TCAATAAAAGAGCCCACAACCCCTCACTCGGCGCGCCAGTCCTCCGATAGACTGCGTCGCCCGGGTACCC
GTGTATCCAATAAACCCTCTTGCAGTTGCATCCGACTTGTGGTCTCGCTGTTCCTTGGGAGGGTCTCCTC
TGAGTGATTGACTACCCGTCAGCGGGGGTCTTTCATGGGTAACAGTTTCTTGAAGTTGGAGAACAACATT
CTGAGGGTAGGAGTCGAATATTAAGTAATCCTGACTCAATTAGCCACTGTTTTGAATCCACATACTCCAA
TACTCCTGAAATAGTTCATTATGGACAGCGCAGAAAGAGCTGGGGAGAATTGTGAAATTGTTATCCGCTC
ACAATTCCACACAACATACGAGCCGGAAGCATAAAGTGTAAAGCCTGGGGTGCCTAATGAGTGAGCTAAC
TCACATTAATTGCGTTGCGCTCACTGCCCGCTTTCCAGTCGGGAAACCTGTCGTGCCAGCTGCATTAATG
AATCGGCCAACGCGCGGGGAGAGGCGGTTTGCGTATTGGGCGCTCTTCCGCTTCCTCGCTCACTGACTCG
CTGCGCTCGGTCGTTCGGCTGCGGCGAGCGGTATCAGCTCACTCAAAGGCGGTAATACGGTTATCCACAG
AATCAGGGGATAACGCAGGAAAGAACATGTGAGCAAAAGGCCAGCAAAAGGCCAGGAACCGTAAAAAGGC
CGCGTTGCTGGCGTTTTTCCATAGGCTCCGCCCCCCTGACGAGCATCACAAAAATCGACGCTCAAGTCAG
AGGTGGCGAAACCCGACAGGACTATAAAGATACCAGGCGTTTCCCCCTGGAAGCTCCCTCGTGCGCTCTC
CTGTTCCGACCCTGCCGCTTACCGGATACCTGTCCGCCTTTCTCCCTTCGGGAAGCGTGGCGCTTTCTCA
TAGCTCACGCTGTAGGTATCTCAGTTCGGTGTAGGTCGTTCGCTCCAAGCTGGGCTGTGTGCACGAACCC
CCCGTTCAGCCCGACCGCTGCGCCTTATCCGGTAACTATCGTCTTGAGTCCAACCCGGTAAGACACGACT
TATCGCCACTGGCAGCAGCCACTGGTAACAGGATTAGCAGAGCGAGGTATGTAGGCGGTGCTACAGAGTT
CTTGAAGTGGTGGCCTAACTACGGCTACACTAGAAGAACAGTATTTGGTATCTGCGCTCTGCTGAAGCCA
GTTACCTTCGGAAAAAGAGTTGGTAGCTCTTGATCCGGCAAACAAACCACCGCTGGTAGCGGTGGTTTTT
TTGTTTGCAAGCAGCAGATTACGCGCAGAAAAAAAGGATCTCAAGAAGATCCTTTGATCTTTTCTACGGG
GTCTGACGCTCAGTGGAACGAAAACTCACGTTAAGGGATTTTGGTCATGAGATTATCAAAAAGGATCTTC
ACCTAGATCCTTTTAAATTAAAAATGAAGTTTTAAATCAATCTAAAGTATATATGAGTAAACTTGGTCTG
ACAGTTACCAATGCTTAATCAGTGAGGCACCTATCTCAGCGATCTGTCTATTTCGTTCATCCATAGTTGC
CTGACTCCCCGTCGTGTAGATAACTACGATACGGGAGGGCTTACCATCTGGCCCCAGTGCTGCAATGATA
CCGCGAGACCCACGCTCACCGGCTCCAGATTTATCAGCAATAAACCAGCCAGCCGGAAGGGCCGAGCGCA
GAAGTGGTCCTGCAACTTTATCCGCCTCCATCCAGTCTATTAATTGTTGCCGGGAAGCTAGAGTAAGTAG
TTCGCCAGTTAATAGTTTGCGCAACGTTGTTGCCATTGCTACAGGCATCGTGGTGTCACGCTCGTCGTTT
GGTATGGCTTCATTCAGCTCCGGTTCCCAACGATCAAGGCGAGTTACATGATCCCCCATGTTGTGCAAAA
AAGCGGTTAGCTCCTTCGGTCCTCCGATCGTTGTCAGAAGTAAGTTGGCCGCAGTGTTATCACTCATGGT
TATGGCAGCACTGCATAATTCTCTTACTGTCATGCCATCCGTAAGATGCTTTTCTGTGACTGGTGAGTAC
TCAACCAAGTCATTCTGAGAATAGTGTATGCGGCGACCGAGTTGCTCTTGCCCGGCGTCAATACGGGATA
ATACCGCGCCACATAGCAGAACTTTAAAAGTGCTCATCATTGGAAAACGTTCTTCGGGGCGAAAACTCTC
AAGGATCTTACCGCTGTTGAGATCCAGTTCGATGTAACCCACTCGTGCACCCAACTGATCTTCAGCATCT
TTTACTTTCACCAGCGTTTCTGGGTGAGCAAAAACAGGAAGGCAAAATGCCGCAAAAAAGGGAATAAGGG
CGACACGGAAATGTTGAATACTCATACTCTTCCTTTTTCAATATTATTGAAGCATTTATCAGGGTTATTG
TCTCATGAGCGGATACATATTTGAATGTATTTAGAAAAATAAACAAATAGGGGTTCCGCGCACATTTCCC
CGAAAAGTGCCACCTGACGTCTAAGAAACCATTATTATCATGACATTAACCTATAAAAATAGGCGTATCA
CGAGGCCCTTTCGTCTCGCGCGTTTCGGTGATGACGGTGAAAACCTCTGACACATGCAGCTCCCGGAGAC
GGTCACAGCTTGTCTGTAAGCGGATGCCGGGAGCAGACAAGCCCGTCAGGGCGCGTCAGCGGGTGTTGGC
GGGTGTCGGGGCTGGCTTAACTATGCGGCATCAGAGCAGATTGTACTGAGAGTGCACCATATGCGGTGTG
AAATACCGCACAGATGCGTAAGGAGAAAATACCGCATCAGGCGCCATTCGCCATTCAGGCTGCGCAACTG
TTGGGAAGGGCGATCGGTGCGGGCCTCTTCGCTATTACGCCAGCTGGCGAAAGGGGGATGTGCTGCAAGG
CGATTAAGTTGGGTAACGCCAGGGTTTTCCCAGTCACGACGTTGTAAAACGACGGCGCAAGGAATGGTGC
ATGCAAGGAGATGGCGCCCAACAGTCCCCCGGCCACGGGGCCTGCCACCATACCCACGCCGAAACAAGCG
CTCATGAGCCCGAAGTGGCGAGCCCGATCTTCCCCATCGGTGATGTCGGCGATATAGGCGCCAGCAACCG
CACCTGTGGCGCCGGTGATGCCGGCCACGATGCGTCCGGCGTAGAGGCGATTAGTCCAATTTGTTAAAGA
CAGGATATCAGTGGTCCAGGCTCTAGTTTTGACTCAACAATATCACCAGCTGAAGCCTATAGAGTACGAG
CCATAGATAAAATAAAAGATTTTATTTAGTCTCCAGAAAAAGGGGGGA
Features (pLannotate 1.2.2; 20 found; start..end, strand, type, name):
    580..921     +  misc_feature   MESV Ψ: packaging signal of murine embryonic stem cell virus
    988..1404    +  CDS            gag (truncated): truncated Moloney murine leukemia virus (MMLV) gag gene lacking the start codon
   1476..2606    +  CDS            CASP4: CASP4_HUMAN - Also known as ICH2 From Homo sapiens (Human).
   2610..2643    -  misc_feature   MCS (fragment): pBluescript multiple cloning site
   2745..3207    +  misc_feature   IRES: internal ribosome entry site (IRES) of the encephalomyocarditis virus (EMCV)
   3221..3940    +  CDS            EGFP: the original enhanced GFP (Yang et al., 1996) mammalian codon-optimized
   4002..4516    +  LTR            3' LTR: 3' long terminal repeat from murine embryonic stem cell virus
   4678..4694    -  protein_bind   lac operator: The lac repressor binds to the lac operator to inhibit transcription in E. coli. This inhibition can be relieved by adding lactose or isopropyl-β-D-thiogalactopyranoside (IPTG). lac repressor encoded by lacI
   4702..4732    -  promoter       lac promoter: promoter for the E. coli lac operon
   4747..4768    -  protein_bind   CAP binding site: CAP binding activates transcription in the presence of cAMP. E. coli catabolite activator protein
   4781..4873    -  CDS            lacI (fragment): lac repressor; lacI; The lac repressor binds to the lac operator to inhibit transcription in E. coli. This inhibition can be relieved by adding lactose or isopropyl-β-D-thiogalactopyranoside (IPTG).
   5056..5644    -  rep_origin     ori: high-copy-number ColE1/pMB1/pBR322/pUC origin of replication
   5815..6675    -  CDS            AmpR: β-lactamase; bla; confers resistance to ampicillin, carbenicillin, and related antibiotics
   6676..6780    -  promoter       AmpR promoter: bla
   6875..6910    +  CDS            rop (fragment): Rop protein, which maintains plasmids at low copy number; rop
   7012..7111    +  misc_feature   bom (fragment): basis of mobility region from pBR322
   7117..7266    -  CDS            lacZα (fragment): LacZα fragment of β-galactosidase; lacZ fragment
   7266..7467    -  CDS            TcR (fragment): tetracycline efflux protein; tet; confers resistance to tetracycline
   7468..7566    +  CDS            env (fragment): murine leukemia virus gPr80 envelope polyprotein precursor; env; proteolytically cleaved into gp70SU and p15TM subunits
   7608..516     +  LTR            5' LTR (across the origin): 5' long terminal repeat from murine embryonic stem cell virus
