[The description below was written by a language model from this plasmid's Addgene catalogue record and pLannotate feature annotations shown in this document.]
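Description:
pMSCV-Myc-Caspase-4_K356D is a gammaretroviral transfer vector built on the pMSCV-IRES-EGFP backbone, intended for expressing a mutant human caspase-4 in mammalian cells by retroviral transduction. The sequenced plasmid is about 7.6 kb. In bacteria it is maintained through a high-copy ColE1/pUC-type origin and selected with ampicillin via the β-lactamase gene. Short fragments of lacI, lacZα, rop, bom, the tetracycline resistance gene and env are also annotated in the bacterial portion; these look like non-functional remnants of the vector's construction history.

The viral cassette is flanked by 5′ and 3′ long terminal repeats from murine embryonic stem cell virus, with the 5′ LTR providing the promoter activity listed in the record as MESV. Downstream lie the MESV Ψ packaging signal and a truncated gag segment lacking its start codon. Together these direct encapsidation of the genomic RNA when gag-pol and envelope functions are supplied in trans by packaging cells. The insert, cloned between NotI and SalI sites that remain intact, is human CASP4 carrying the K356D substitution and an N-terminal Myc epitope for detection. The tag is recorded in the catalogue but is not separately annotated in the feature table. An EMCV IRES follows the caspase-4 open reading frame and drives translation of EGFP from the same bicistronic transcript, so transduced cells can be identified or sorted by green fluorescence. No mammalian drug-selection marker is annotated.

The associated study concerns the structural basis of cytokine cleavage by inflammatory caspase-4, which suggests that this point mutant is used to test the contribution of residue K356. The record does not state the specific effect of the mutation.
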