Addgene plasmid #214309: pMSCV-Myc-Caspase-4_K356D
Purpose: Expression of gene in mammalian cells by retroviral transduction
Depositing lab: Jonathan Kagan. Depositing organization: Boston Children's Hospital. Publication: Structural insights into cytokine cleavage by inflammatory caspase-4. Devant P, Dong Y, Mintseris J, Ma W, Gygi SP, Wu H, Kagan JC. Nature. 2023 Dec;624(7991):451-459. doi: 10.1038/s41586-023-06751-9. Epub 2023 Nov 22. PubMed 37993712.
Backbone
  Vector backbone: pMSCV-IRES-EGFP
  Backbone size w/o insert (bp): 6400
  Vector type: Retroviral
Growth in bacteria
  Bacterial resistance: Ampicillin, 100 μg/mL
  Growth temperature: 37°C
  Growth strain: NEB Stable
  Copy number: High Copy
Gene/Insert
  Gene/Insert name: CASP4 (alt name: Caspase-4)
  Species: H. sapiens (human)
  Mutation: K356D
  Entrez Gene: CASP4 (a.k.a. ICE(rel)II, ICEREL-II, ICH-2, Mih1, Mih1/TX, TX)
  Promoter: MESV
  Tag / fusion protein: Myc (N terminal on insert)
  Cloning method: Restriction Enzyme; 5′ cloning site NotI (not destroyed); 3′ cloning site SalI (not destroyed)
  Sequencing primers: 5′ MSCV-fwd; 3′ MSCV-rev
Terms and licenses: Academic/Nonprofit Terms; Industry Terms: Not Available to Industry
How to cite: pMSCV-Myc-Caspase-4_K356D was a gift from Jonathan Kagan (Addgene plasmid # 214309 ; http://n2t.net/addgene:214309 ; RRID:Addgene_214309)
